>Addgene plasmid #54753 | mGeos-M-N1 | depositor partial sequence | sequence record 85150 | insert sequence
TGACCGTCAGATCCGCTAGCGCTACCGGACTCAGATCTCGAGCTCAAGCTTCGAATTCTGCAGTCGACGG
TACCGCGGGCCCGGGATCCACCGGTCGCCACCATGAGTGCGATTAAGCCAGACATGAAGATCAAACTCCG
TATGGAAGGCAACGTAAACGGGCACCACTTTGTGATCGACGGAGATGGTACAGGCAAGCCTTTTGAGGGA
AAACAGAGTATGGATCTTGAAGTCAAAGAGGGCGGACCTCTGCCTTTTGCCTTTGATATCCTGACCACTG
CATTCATGTACGGCAACAGGGTATTCGCCAAATATCCAGACAACATACAAGACTATTTTAAGCAGTCGTT
TCCTAAGGGGTATTCGTGGGAACGAAGCTTGACTTTCGAAGACGGGGGCATTTGCATTGCCAGAAACGAC
ATAACAATGGAAGGGGACACTTTCTATAATAAAGTTCGATTTTATGGTACCAACTTTCCCGCCAATGGTC
CAGTTATGCAGAAGAAGACGCTGAAATGGGAGCCCTCCACTGAGAAAATGTATGTGCGTGATGGAGTGCT
GACGGGTGATATTCATATGGCTTTGTTGCTTGAAGGAAATGCCCATTACCGATGTGACTTCAGAACTACT
TACAAAGCTAAGGAGAAGGGTGTCAAGTTACCAGGCTACCACTTTGTGGACCACTGCATTGAGATTTTAA
GCCATGACAAAGATTACAACAAGGTTAAGCTGTATGAGCATGCTGTTGCTCATTCTGGATTGCCTGACAA
TGCCAGACGATAAGCGGCCGCGACTCTAGATCATAATCAGCCATACCACATTTGTAGAGGTTTTACTTGC
TTTAAAAAACCTCCCACACCTCCCCCCTGAACCTGAAACATAAAATGAATGCAATTGTTGTTGTTAACTT
GTTTATTGCAGCT
