>Addgene plasmid #54753 | mGeos-M-N1 | addgene partial sequence | sequence record 91169 | CMV-F 5'-CGCAAATGGGCGGTAGGCGTG-3'
GAACCGTCAGATCCGCTAGCGCTACCGGACTCAGATCTCGAGCTCAAGCTTCGAATTCTGCAGTCGACGG
TACCGCGGGCCCGGGATCCACCGGTCGCCACCATGAGTGCGATTAAGCCAGACATGAAGATCAAACTCCG
TATGGAAGGCAACGTAAACGGGCACCACTTTGTGATCGACGGAGATGGTACAGGCAAGCCTTTTGAGGGA
AAACAGAGTATGGATCTTGAAGTCAAAGAGGGCGGACCTCTGCCTTTTGCCTTTGATATCCTGACCACTG
CATTCATGTACGGCAACAGGGTATTCGCCAAATATCCAGACAACATACAAGACTATTTTAAGCAGTCGTT
TCCTAAGGGGTATTCGTGGGAACGAAGCTTGACTTTCGAAGACGGGGGCATTTGCATTGCCAGAAACGAC
ATAACAATGGAAGGGGACACTTTCTATAATAAAGTTCGATTTTATGGTACCAACTTTCCCGCCAATGGTC
CAGTTATGCAGAAGAAGACGCTGAAATGGGAGCCCTCCACTGAGAAAATGTATGTGCGTGATGGAGTGCT
GACGGGTGATATTCATATGGCTTTGTTGCTTGAAGGAAATGCCCATTACCGATGTGACTTCAGAACTACT
TACAAAGCTAAGGAGAAGGGTGTCAAGTTACCAGGCTACCACTTTGTGGACCACTGCATTGAGATTTTAA
GCCATGACAAAGATTACAACAAGGTTAAGCTGTATGAGCATGCTGTTGCTCATTCTGGATTGCCTGACAA
TGCCAG
