[The description below was written by a language model from this plasmid's Addgene catalogue record.]
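Description:
mGeos-M-N1 is an empty mammalian expression backbone of about 4.75 kb, built in the "N1" cloning-vector format. In this format, a gene of interest is inserted upstream of the fluorescent protein coding sequence, so the expressed product carries mGeos-M fused to its C terminus. No insert is present in the deposited plasmid; it is intended as a starting vector for making such fusions. In bacteria it is maintained as a high-copy plasmid under kanamycin selection. In mammalian cells, the neomycin resistance marker allows selection of stable transfectants with G418. The record does not state the promoter driving expression, the polyadenylation signal or the replication origins, and no feature table is provided to confirm them.

The functional payload is mGeos-M, a green fluorescent protein recorded with excitation at 503 nm and emission at 514 nm. According to the depositor's comments, it switches reversibly on and off with UV light. The comments also correct an earlier entry that listed a second excitation/emission pair (569/581 nm), which would have implied green-to-red conversion, so the protein should be regarded as a reversibly photoswitchable green fluorophore and not a photoconvertible one. Reversibly switchable tags of this kind are generally used to follow the localization of a fusion protein in live or fixed cells and in imaging methods that depend on controlled on/off switching of fluorophores. The record itself describes the plasmid only as an N1 cloning vector.
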