Addgene plasmid #54753: mGeos-M-N1
Purpose: (Empty Backbone) Localization: N1 Cloning Vector, Excitation: 503, Emission: 514, reversibly switches on/off with UV. (Originally reported as Excitation: 503 / 569, Emission: 514 / 581)
Depositing lab: Michael Davidson. Depositing organization: Florida State University, Tallahassee.
Backbone
  Vector backbone: mGeos-M-N1
  Backbone size (bp): 4750
  Vector type: Mammalian Expression
  Selectable markers: Neomycin (select with G418)
  Tag / fusion protein: mGeos-M (C terminal on backbone)
Growth in bacteria
  Bacterial resistance: Kanamycin, 50 μg/mL
  Growth temperature: 37°C
  Growth strain: DH5alpha
  Copy number: High Copy
Gene/Insert
  Gene/Insert name: None
  Tag / fusion protein: mGeos-M (C terminal on backbone)
Terms and licenses: Academic/Nonprofit Terms; Industry Terms
Depositor comments: Excitation: 503, Emission: 514, reversibly switches on/off with UV. (Originally reported as Excitation: 503 / 569, Emission: 514 / 581)
How to cite: mGeos-M-N1 was a gift from Michael Davidson (Addgene plasmid # 54753 ; http://n2t.net/addgene:54753 ; RRID:Addgene_54753)
